Features (pLannotate 1.2.2; 23 found; start..end, strand, type, name):
     94..473     +  enhancer       CMV enhancer: human cytomegalovirus immediate early enhancer
    474..677     +  promoter       CMV promoter: human cytomegalovirus (CMV) immediate early promoter
    678..853     +  LTR            5' LTR (truncated): truncated long terminal repeat from Moloney murine sarcoma virus
    975..1249    +  misc_feature   MESV Ψ (fragment): packaging signal of murine embryonic stem cell virus
   1316..1732    +  CDS            gag (truncated): truncated Moloney murine leukemia virus (MMLV) gag gene lacking the start codon
   1769..2072    +  enhancer       CMV enhancer: human cytomegalovirus immediate early enhancer
   2073..2276    +  promoter       CMV promoter: human cytomegalovirus (CMV) immediate early promoter
   2420..2806    +  CDS            MS2-N55K: bacteriophage MS2 coat protein binds with high affinity to a specific stem-loop structure in the viral RNA (Lim et al., 1994)
   2816..3193    +  CDS            MS2-N55K: bacteriophage MS2 coat protein binds with high affinity to a specific stem-loop structure in the viral RNA (Lim et al., 1994)
   3284..3514    +  CDS            BCCP_PROFR (fragment): Experimental evidence at protein level: Swiss-Prot protein existence level 1. The biotinyl 1.3S subunit serves as a carboxyl carrier between the substrate-binding sites on the 12S and 5S subunits. From Propionibacterium freudenreichii subsp. shermanii.
   3651..4113    +  misc_feature   IRES: internal ribosome entry site (IRES) of the encephalomyocarditis virus (EMCV)
   4146..4745    +  CDS            PuroR: puromycin N-acetyltransferase; pac from Streptomyces alboniger; confers resistance to puromycin
   4795..4860    +  CDS            dmpM (fragment): DMPM_STRAD - Protein inferred from homology: Swiss-Prot protein existence level 3. From Streptomyces alboniger.
   4873..4944    +  CDS            Mos (fragment): MOS_MOUSE - Experimental evidence at transcript level: Swiss-Prot protein existence level 2. From Mus musculus (Mouse).
   4977..5077    +  CDS            env (fragment): murine leukemia virus gPr80 envelope polyprotein precursor; env; proteolytically cleaved into gp70SU and p15TM subunits
   5119..5544    +  LTR            3' LTR (ΔU3): self-inactivating 3' long terminal repeat (LTR) from Moloney murine leukemia virus
   5613..5653    +  CDS            rop (fragment): Rop protein, which maintains plasmids at low copy number; rop
   5755..5793    +  misc_feature   bom (fragment): basis of mobility region from pBR322
   5810..6139    +  promoter       SV40 promoter: SV40 enhancer and early promoter
   6145..6246    +  misc_feature   bom (fragment): basis of mobility region from pBR322
   6432..7020    -  rep_origin     ori: high-copy-number ColE1/pMB1/pBR322/pUC origin of replication
   7191..8051    -  CDS            AmpR: β-lactamase; bla; confers resistance to ampicillin, carbenicillin, and related antibiotics
   8052..8156    -  promoter       AmpR promoter: bla
>Addgene plasmid | MS2-HB Sequencing Result | analyzer sequence | sequence record 217681
GTCTTCAAGAATTAGCTTGGCCATTGCATACGTTGTATCCATATCATAATATGTACATTTATATTGGCTC
ATGTCCAACATTACCGCCATGTTGACATTGATTATTGACTAGTTATTAATAGTAATCAATTACGGGGTCA
TTAGTTCATAGCCCATATATGGAGTTCCGCGTTACATAACTTACGGTAAATGGCCCGCCTGGCTGACCGC
CCAACGACCCCCGCCCATTGACGTCAATAATGACGTATGTTCCCATAGTAACGCCAATAGGGACTTTCCA
TTGACGTCAATGGGTGGAGTATTTACGGTAAACTGCCCACTTGGCAGTACATCAAGTGTATCATATGCCA
AGTACGCCCCCTATTGACGTCAATGACGGTAAATGGCCCGCCTGGCATTATGCCCAGTACATGACCTTAT
GGGACTTTCCTACTTGGCAGTACATCTACGTATTAGTCATCGCTATTACCATGGTGATGCGGTTTTGGCA
GTACATCAATGGGCGTGGATAGCGGTTTGACTCACGGGGATTTCCAAGTCTCCACCCCATTGACGTCAAT
GGGAGTTTGTTTTGGCACCAAAATCAACGGGACTTTCCAAAATGTCGTAACAACTCCGCCCCATTGACGC
AAATGGGCGGTAGGCGTGTACGGTGGGAGGTCTATATAAGCAGAGCTCAATAAAAGAGCCCACAACCCCT
CACTCGGCGCGCCAGTCTTCCGATAGACTGCGTCGCCCGGGTACCCGTATTCCCAATAAAGCCTCTTGCT
GTTTGCATCCGAATCGTGGTCTCGCTGTTCCTTGGGAGGGTCTCCTCTGAGTGATTGACTACCCACGACG
GGGGTCTTTCATTTGGGGGCTCGTCCGGGATTTGGAGACCCCTGCCCAGGGACCACCGACCCACCACCGG
GAGGTAAGCTGGCCAGCAACTTATCTGTGTCTGTCCGATTGTCTAGTGTCTATGTTTGATGTTATGCGCC
TGCGTCTGTACTAGTTAGCTAACTAGCTCTGTATCTGGCGGACCCGTGGTGGAACTGACGAGTTCTGAAC
ACCCGGCCGCAACCCTGGGAGACGTCCCAGGGACTTTGGGGGCCGTTTTTGTGGCCCGACCTGAGGAAGG
GAGTCGATGTGGAATCCGACCCCGTCAGGATATGTGGTTCTGGTAGGAGACGAGAACCTAAAACAGTTCC
CGCCTCCGTCTGAATTTTTGCTTTCGGTTTGGAACCGAAGCCGCGCGTCTTGTCTGCTGCAGCGCTGCAG
CATCGTTCTGTGTTGTCTCTGTCTGACTGTGTTTCTGTATTTGTCTGAAAATTAGGGCCAGACTGTTACC
ACTCCCTTAAGTTTGACCTTAGGTCACTGGAAAGATGTCGAGCGGATCGCTCACAACCAGTCGGTAGATG
TCAAGAAGAGACGTTGGGTTACCTTCTGCTCTGCAGAATGGCCAACCTTTAACGTCGGATGGCCGCGAGA
CGGCACCTTTAACCGAGACCTCATCACCCAGGTTAAGATCAAGGTCTTTTCACCTGGCCCGCATGGACAC
CCAGACCAGGTCCCCTACATCGTGACCTGGGAAGCCTTGGCTTTTGACCCCCCTCCCTGGGTCAAGCCCT
TTGTACACCCTAAGCCTCCGCCTCCTCTTCCTCCATCCGCCCCGTCTCTCCCCCTTGAACCTCCTCGTTC
GACCCCGCCTCGATCCTCCCTTTATCCAGCCCTCACTCCTTCTCTAGGCGCCGGAATTGAAGATCTGGGG
GATCGATCCTCTAGAGTCCGTTACATAACTTACGGTAAATGGCCCGCCTGGCTGACCGCCCAACGACCCC
CGCCCATTGACGTCAATAATGACGTATGTTCCCATAGTAACGCCAATAGGGACTTTCCATTGACGTCAAT
GGGTGGAGTATTTACGGTAAACTGCCCACTTGGCAGTACATCAAGTGTATCATATGCCAAGTACGCCCCC
TATTGACGTCAATGACGGTAAATGGCCCGCCTGGCATTATGCCCAGTACATGACCTTATGGGACTTTCCT
ACTTGGCAGTACATCTACGTATTAGTCATCGCTATTACCATGGTGATGCGGTTTTGGCAGTACATCAATG
GGCGTGGATAGCGGTTTGACTCACGGGGATTTCCAAGTCTCCACCCCATTGACGTCAATGGGAGTTTGTT
TTGGCACCAAAATCAACGGGACTTTCCAAAATGTCGTAACAACTCCGCCCCATTGACGCAAATGGGCGGT
AGGCGTGTACGGTGGGAGGTCTATATAAGCAGAGCTCGTTTAGTGAACCGTCAGATCGCCTGGAGACGCC
ATCCACGCTGTTTTGACCTCCATAGAAGACACCGGGACCGATCCAGCCTCCGCGGCCGGGAACGGTGCAT
TGGAACGGACCTGCAGGAATTGATCCGCGGCCGCGCATGGCTTCTAACTTTACTCAGTTCGTTCTCGTCG
ACAATGGCGGAACTGGCGACGTGACTGTCGCCCCAAGCAACTTCGCTAACGGGGTCGCTGAATGGATCAG
CTCTAACTCGCGTTCACAGGCTTACAAAGTAACCTGTAGCGTTCGTCAGAGCTCTGCGCAGAAGCGCAAA
TACACCATCAAAGTCGAGGTGCCTAAAGTGGCAACCCAGACTGTTGGTGGTGTAGAGCTTCCTGTAGCCG
CATGGCGTTCGTACTTAAATATGGAACTAACCATTCCAATTTTCGCTACGAATTCCGACTGCGAGCTTAT
TGTTAAGGCAATGCAAGGTCTCCTAAAAGATGGAAACCCGATTCCCTCAGCAATCGCAGCAAACTCCGGC
CTCTACGGCGCAATGGCTTCTAACTTTACTCAGTTCGTTCTCGTCGACAATGGCGGAACTGGCGACGTGA
CTGTCGCCCCAAGCAACTTCGCTAACGGGGTCGCTGAATGGATCAGCTCTAACTCGCGTTCACAGGCTTA
CAAAGTAACCTGTAGCGTTCGTCAGAGCTCTGCGCAGAAGCGCAAATACACCATCAAAGTCGAGGTACCT
AAAGTGGCAACCCAGACTGTTGGTGGTGTAGAGCTTCCTGTAGCCGCATGGCGTTCGTACTTAAATATGG
AACTAACCATTCCAATTTTCGCCACGAATTCCGACTGCGAGCTTATTGTTAAGGCAATGCAAGGTCTCCT
AAAAGATGGAAACCCGATTCCCTCAGCAATCGCAGCAAACTCCTTAATTAACCATCATCACCACCATCAT
GACTACGATATACCCACAACCGCCAGCGAGAATCTGTACTTTCAAGGAGAGTTAGGGATGAGGGGTTCAG
CTGGAAAGGCCGGTGAAGGTGAAATCCCTGCCCCTCTTGCTGGTACCGTTTCTAAGATACTGGTAAAAGA
AGGTGACACTGTTAAAGCTGGTCAAACAGTTCTGGTGCTGGAGGCTATGAAAATGGAGACAGAAATTAAC
GCTCCTACTGACGGAAAAGTTGAAAAGGTGTTAGTTAAGGAAAGAGATGCTGTTCAAGGTGGTCAAGGTC
TAATCAAGATCGGCGTTCATCATCACCACCATCATTAATGAGAATTCCGCCCCCCCCCCCTAACGTTACT
GGCCGAAGCCGCTTGGAATAAGGCCGGTGTGCGTTTGTCTATATGTTATTTTCCACCATATTGCCGTCTT
TTGGCAATGTGAGGGCCCGGAAACCTGGCCCTGTCTTCTTGACGAGCATTCCTAGGGGTCTTTCCCCTCT
CGCCAAAGGAATGCAAGGTCTGTTGAATGTCGTGAAGGAAGCAGTTCCTCTGGAAGCTTCTTGAAGACAA
ACAACGTCTGTAGCGACCCTTTGCAGGCAGCGGAACCCCCCACCTGGCGACAGGTGCCTCTGCGGCCAAA
AGCCACGTGTATAAGATACACCTGCAAAGGCGGCACAACCCCAGTGCCACGTTGTGAGTTGGATAGTTGT
GGAAAGAGTCAAATGGCTCTCCTCAAGCGTATTCAACAAGGGGCTGAAGGATGCCCAGAAGGTACCCCAT
TGTATGGGATCTGATCTGGGGCCTCGGTGCACATGCTTTACATGTGTTTAGTCGAGGTTAAAAAAACGTC
TAGGCCCCCCGAACCACGGGGACGTGGTTTTCCTTTGAAAAACACGATGATAAGCTTGCCACAACCCACA
AGGAGACGACCTTCCATGACCGAGTACAAGCCCACGGTGCGCCTCGCCACCCGCGACGACGTCCCCCGGG
CCGTACGCACCCTCGCCGCCGCGTTCGCCGACTACCCCGCCACGCGCCACACCGTCGACCCGGACCGCCA
CATCGAGCGGGTCACCGAGCTGCAAGAACTCTTCCTCACGCGCGTCGGGCTCGACATCGGCAAGGTGTGG
GTCGCGGACGACGGCGCCGCGGTGGCGGTCTGGACCACGCCGGAGAGCGTCGAAGCGGGGGCGGTGTTCG
CCGAGATCGGCCCGCGCATGGCCGAGTTGAGCGGTTCCCGGCTGGCCGCGCAGCAACAGATGGAAGGCCT
CCTGGCGCCGCACCGGCCCAAGGAGCCCGCGTGGTTCCTGGCCACCGTCGGCGTCTCGCCCGACCACCAG
GGCAAGGGTCTGGGCAGCGCCGTCGTGCTCCCCGGAGTGGAGGCGGCCGAGCGCGCCGGGGTGCCCGCCT
TCCTGGAGACCTCCGCGCCCCGCAACCTCCCCTTCTACGAGCGGCTCGGCTTCACCGTCACCGCCGACGT
CGAGGTGCCCGAAGGACCGCGCACCTGGTGCATGACCCGCAAGCCCGGTGCCTGACGCCCGCCCCACGAC
CCGCAGCGCCCGACCGAAAGGAGCGCACGACCCCATGGCTCCGACCGAAGCCACCCGGGGCGGCCCCGCC
GACCCCGCACCCGCCCCCGAGGCCCACCGACTCTAGTCGAGGGCTGCAGCGCTGCAGAGGCCGAGTGCAG
AACTGCTCCAAAGGGACCTCAAGGCTTTCCGAGGGACACTAGGCTGACTCCATCGAGCCAGTGTAGAGAT
AAGCTTATCGATTAGTCCAATTTGTTAAAGACAGGATATCAGTGGTCCAGGCTCTAGTTTTGACTCAACA
ATATCACCAGCTGAAGCCTATAGAGTACGAGCCATAGATAAAATAAAAGATTTTATTTAGTCTCCAGAAA
AAGGGGGGAATGAAAGACCCCACCTGTAGGTTTGGCAAGCTAGCTTAAGTAACGCCATTTTGCAAGGCAT
GGAAAAATACATAACTGAGAATAGAGAAGTTCAGATCAAGGTCAGGAACAGATGGAACAGGGTCGACCCT
AGAGAACCATCAGATGTTTCCAGGGTGCCCCAAGGACCTGAAATGACCCTGTGCCTTATTTGAACTAACC
AATCAGTTCGCTTCTCGCTTCTGTTCGCGCGCTTCTGCTCCCCGAGCTCAATAAAAGAGCCCACAACCCC
TCACTCGGGGCGCCAGTCCTCCGATTGACTGAGTCGCCCGGGTACCCGTGTATCCAATAAACCCTCTTGC
AGTTGCATCCGACTTGTGGTCTCGCTGTTCCTTGGGAGGGTCTCCTCTGAGTGATTGACTACCCGTCAGC
GGGGGTCTTTCATTTGGGGGCTCGTCCGGGATCGGGAGACCCCTGCCCAGGGACCACCGACCCACCACCG
GGAGGTAAGCTGGCTGCCTCGCGCGTTTCGGTGATGACGGTGAAAACCTCTGACACATGCAGCTCCCGGA
GACGGTCACAGCTTGTCTGTAAGCGGATGCCGGGAGCAGACAAGCCCGTCAGGGCGCGTCAGCGGGTGTT
GGCGGGTGTCGGGGCGCAGCCATGACCCAGTCACGTAGCGATAGCGGAGTGTAGATCCGGCTGTGGAATG
TGTGTCAGTTAGGGTGTGGAAAGTCCCCAGGCTCCCCAGCAGGCAGAAGTATGCAAAGCATGCATCTCAA
TTAGTCAGCAACCAGGTGTGGAAAGTCCCCAGGCTCCCCAGCAGGCAGAAGTATGCAAAGCATGCATCTC
AATTAGTCAGCAACCATAGTCCCGCCCCTAACTCCGCCCATCCCGCCCCTAACTCCGCCCAGTTCCGCCC
ATTCTCCGCCCCATGGCTGACTAATTTTTTTTATTTATGCAGAGGCCGAGGCCGCCTCGGCCTCTGAGCT
ATTCCAGAAGTAGTGAGGAGGCTTTTTTGGAGGCCTAGGCTTTTGCAAAAAGCTTACTGGCTTAACTATG
CGGCATCAGAGCAGATTGTACTGAGAGTGCACCATATGCGGTGTGAAATACCGCACAGATGCGTAAGGAG
AAAATACCGCATCAGGCGCTCTTCCGCTTCCTCGCTCACTGACTCGCTGCGCTCGGTCGTTCGGCTGCGG
CGAGCGGTATCAGCTCACTCAAAGGCGGTAATACGGTTATCCACAGAATCAGGGGATAACGCAGGAAAGA
ACATGTGAGCAAAAGGCCAGCAAAAGGCCAGGAACCGTAAAAAGGCCGCGTTGCTGGCGTTTTTCCATAG
GCTCCGCCCCCCTGACGAGCATCACAAAAATCGACGCTCAAGTCAGAGGTGGCGAAACCCGACAGGACTA
TAAAGATACCAGGCGTTTCCCCCTGGAAGCTCCCTCGTGCGCTCTCCTGTTCCGACCCTGCCGCTTACCG
GATACCTGTCCGCCTTTCTCCCTTCGGGAAGCGTGGCGCTTTCTCATAGCTCACGCTGTAGGTATCTCAG
TTCGGTGTAGGTCGTTCGCTCCAAGCTGGGCTGTGTGCACGAACCCCCCGTTCAGCCCGACCGCTGCGCC
TTATCCGGTAACTATCGTCTTGAGTCCAACCCGGTAAGACACGACTTATCGCCACTGGCAGCAGCCACTG
GTAACAGGATTAGCAGAGCGAGGTATGTAGGCGGTGCTACAGAGTTCTTGAAGTGGTGGCCTAACTACGG
CTACACTAGAAGGACAGTATTTGGTATCTGCGCTCTGCTGAAGCCAGTTACCTTCGGAAAAAGAGTTGGT
AGCTCTTGATCCGGCAAACAAACCACCGCTGGTAGCGGTGGTTTTTTTGTTTGCAAGCAGCAGATTACGC
GCAGAAAAAAAGGATCTCAAGAAGATCCTTTGATCTTTTCTACGGGGTCTGACGCTCAGTGGAACGAAAA
CTCACGTTAAGGGATTTTGGTCATGAGATTATCAAAAAGGATCTTCACCTAGATCCTTTTAAATTAAAAA
TGAAGTTTTAAATCAATCTAAAGTATATATGAGTAAACTTGGTCTGACAGTTACCAATGCTTAATCAGTG
AGGCACCTATCTCAGCGATCTGTCTATTTCGTTCATCCATAGTTGCCTGACTCCCCGTCGTGTAGATAAC
TACGATACGGGAGGGCTTACCATCTGGCCCCAGTGCTGCAATGATACCGCGAGACCCACGCTCACCGGCT
CCAGATTTATCAGCAATAAACCAGCCAGCCGGAAGGGCCGAGCGCAGAAGTGGTCCTGCAACTTTATCCG
CCTCCATCCAGTCTATTAATTGTTGCCGGGAAGCTAGAGTAAGTAGTTCGCCAGTTAATAGTTTGCGCAA
CGTTGTTGCCATTGCTGCAGGCATCGTGGTGTCACGCTCGTCGTTTGGTATGGCTTCATTCAGCTCCGGT
TCCCAACGATCAAGGCGAGTTACATGATCCCCCATGTTGTGCAAAAAAGCGGTTAGCTCCTTCGGTCCTC
CGATCGTTGTCAGAAGTAAGTTGGCCGCAGTGTTATCACTCATGGTTATGGCAGCACTGCATAATTCTCT
TACTGTCATGCCATCCGTAAGATGCTTTTCTGTGACTGGTGAGTACTCAACCAAGTCATTCTGAGAATAG
TGTATGCGGCGACCGAGTTGCTCTTGCCCGGCGTCAACACGGGATAATACCGCGCCACATAGCAGAACTT
TAAAAGTGCTCATCATTGGAAAACGTTCTTCGGGGCGAAAACTCTCAAGGATCTTACCGCTGTTGAGATC
CAGTTCGATGTAACCCACTCGTGCACCCAACTGATCTTCAGCATCTTTTACTTTCACCAGCGTTTCTGGG
TGAGCAAAAACAGGAAGGCAAAATGCCGCAAAAAAGGGAATAAGGGCGACACGGAAATGTTGAATACTCA
TACTCTTCCTTTTTCAATATTATTGAAGCATTTATCAGGGTTATTGTCTCATGAGCGGATACATATTTGA
ATGTATTTAGAAAAATAAACAAATAGGGGTTCCGCGCACATTTCCCCGAAAAGTGCCACCTGACGTCTAA
GAAACCATTATTATCATGACATTAACCTATAAAAATAGGCGTATCACGAGGCCCTTTC
